>Addgene plasmid #235856 | pME_Cp_0_3a_003_psaA_5'UTR_Cr | addgene full sequence | sequence record 471457 | Addgene NGS Result
AGATCCTTTTAAATTAAAAATGAAGTTTTAAATCAATCTAAAGTATATATGAGTAAACTTGGTCTGACAG
CTCGAGGCTTGGATTCTCACCAATAAAAAACGCCCGGCGGCAACCGAGCGTTCTGAACAAATCCAGATGG
AGTTCTGAGGTCATTACTGGATCTATCAACAGGAGTCCAAGCGAGCTCGATATCAAATTACGCCCCGCCC
TGCCACTCGTCGCAGTACTGTTGTAATTCATTAAGCATTCTGCCGACATGGAAGCCATCACAAACGGCAT
GATGAACCTGAATCGCCAGCGGCATCAGCACCTTGTCGCCTTGCGTATAATATTTGCCCATGGTGAAAAC
GGGGGCGAAGAAGTTGTCCATATTGGCCACGTTTAAATCAAAACTGGTGAAACTCACCCAGGGATTGGCT
GATACGAAAAACATATTCTCAATAAACCCTTTAGGGAAATAGGCCAGGTTTTCACCGTAACACGCCACAT
CTTGCGAATATATGTGTAGAAACTGCCGGAAATCGTCGTGGTATTCACTCCAGAGTGATGAAAACGTTTC
AGTTTGCTCATGGAAAACGGTGTAACAAGGGTGAACACTATCCCATATCACCAGCTCACCGTCTTTCATT
GCCATACGAAATTCCGGATGAGCATTCATCAGGCGGGCAAGAATGTGAATAAAGGCCGGATAAAACTTGT
GCTTATTTTTCTTTACGGTCTTTAAAAAGGCCGTAATATCCAGCTGAACGGTCTGGTTATAGGTACATTG
AGCAACTGACTGAAATGCCTCAAAATGTTCTTTACGATGCCATTGGGATATATCAACGGTGGTATATCCA
GTGATTTTTTTCTCCATTTTAGCTTCCTTAGCTCCTGAAAATCTCGATAACTCAAAAAATACGCCCGGTA
GTGATCTTATTTCATTATGGTGAAAGTTGGAACCTCTTACGTGCCCGATCAACTCGAGTGCCACCTGACG
TCTAAGAAACCATTATTATCATGACATTAACCTATAAAAATAGGCGTATCACGAGGCAGAATTTCAGATA
AAAAAAATCCTTAGCTTTCGCTAAGGATGATTTCTGGAATTCGCGGCCGCTTCTAGAGCGATGAGTGGTC
TCGTACTATATGATGTAAAAAAAACTATTTGTCTAATTTAATAACCATGCATTTTTTATGAACACATAAT
AATTAAAAGCGTTGCTAATGGTGTAAATAATGTATTTATTAAATTAAATAATTGTTATTATAAGGAGAAA
TCCCCATTGAGACCACTCATCGCGACTAGTAGCGGCCGCTGCAGTCCGGCAAAAAAGGGCAAGGTGTCAC
CACCCTGCCCTTTTTCTTTAAAACCGAAAAGATTACTTCGCGTTATGCAGGCTTCCTCGCTCACTGACTC
GCTGCGCTCGGTCGTTCGGCTGCGGCGAGCGGTATCAGCTCACTCAAAGGCGGTAATACGGTTATCCACA
GAATCAGGGGATAACGCAGGAAAGAACATGTGAGCAAAAGGCCAGCAAAAGGCCAGGAACCGTAAAAAGG
CCGCGTTGCTGGCGTTTTTCCACAGGCTCCGCCCCCCTGACGAGCATCACAAAAATCGACGCTCAAGTCA
GAGGTGGCGAAACCCGACAGGACTATAAAGATACCAGGCGTTTCCCCCTGGAAGCTCCCTCGTGCGCTCT
CCTGTTCCGACCCTGCCGCTTACCGGATACCTGTCCGCCTTTCTCCCTTCGGGAAGCGTGGCGCTTTCTC
ATAGCTCACGCTGTAGGTATCTCAGTTCGGTGTAGGTCGTTCGCTCCAAGCTGGGCTGTGTGCACGAACC
CCCCGTTCAGCCCGACCGCTGCGCCTTATCCGGTAACTATCGTCTTGAGTCCAACCCGGTAAGACACGAC
TTATCGCCACTGGCAGCAGCCACTGGTAACAGGATTAGCAGAGCGAGGTATGTAGGCGGTGCTACAGAGT
TCTTGAAGTGGTGGCCTAACTACGGCTACACTAGAAGAACAGTATTTGGTATCTGCGCTCTGCTGAAGCC
AGTTACCTTCGGAAAAAGAGTTGGTAGCTCTTGATCCGGCAAACAAACCACCGCTGGTAGCGGTGGTTTT
TTTGTTTGCAAGCAGCAGATTACGCGCAGAAAAAAAGGATCTCAAGAAGATCCTTTGATCTTTTCTACGG
GGTCTGACGCTCAGTGGAACGAAAACTCACGTTAAGGGATTTTGGTCATGAGATTATCAAAAAGGATCTT
CACCT
Features (pLannotate 1.2.2; 8 found; start..end, strand, type, name):
     83..177     -  terminator     lambda t0 terminator: transcription terminator from phage lambda
    201..857     -  CDS            cat: CAT_ECOLX - Experimental evidence at protein level: Swiss-Prot protein existence level 1. This enzyme is an effector of chloramphenicol resistance in bacteria. From Escherichia coli. This protein is used as a marker in many commonly used cloning vectors, such as pACYC184.
    858..955     -  promoter       cat promoter: promoter of the E. coli cat gene encoding chloramphenicol acetyltransferase
   1041..1084    -  terminator     bacterial terminator: putative bacterial transcription terminator
   1087..1108    +  misc_feature   BioBrick prefix: BioBrick prefix for parts that do not start with "ATG"
   1285..1304    +  misc_feature   BioBrick suffix: universal suffix for all parts
   1305..1362    +  terminator     his operon terminator: This putative transcriptin terminator from the E. coli his operon has a 2-bp deletion introduced during synthesis. Its efficiency has not been determined.
   1557..2145    -  rep_origin     ori: high-copy-number ColE1/pMB1/pBR322/pUC origin of replication
