[The description below was written by a language model from this plasmid's Addgene catalogue record and pLannotate feature annotations shown in this document.]
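Description:
pME_Cp_0_3a_003_psaA_5'UTR_Cr is a small synthetic-biology part plasmid (2,245 nt in the sequenced record) that stores a single genetic element, the 5' untranslated region of the Chlamydomonas reinhardtii chloroplast gene psaA, as an unmutated 144 bp insert. It belongs to a modular cloning toolkit for engineering the Chlamydomonas chloroplast. The name suggests a level 0 part assigned to a "3a" position in that scheme, although the record does not define the nomenclature. The fragment was placed in the pME_Cp_UAV_GFP backbone through BsaI sites that were destroyed during cloning, as is typical of Golden Gate-style Type IIS assembly. The backbone name implies an acceptor vector with a GFP placeholder that the part displaces, and no GFP feature is annotated in the final sequence.

The backbone is minimal and bacterial only. A high-copy ColE1/pUC-type origin provides replication in E. coli, and a cat gene under its native promoter, followed by the lambda t0 terminator, confers chloramphenicol resistance. The insert itself is not annotated by the feature caller, but it falls in the interval between the BioBrick prefix and suffix sequences. That region is flanked by a putative bacterial terminator upstream and the his operon terminator downstream, which insulate the part from read-through transcription. The plasmid carries no promoter, coding sequence, chloroplast selection marker or homology arms, so it is not itself a transformation vector. It is a source of the psaA 5'UTR, to be combined with promoters, coding sequences and 3'UTRs into higher-level transcription units for tuning or testing transgene expression in the chloroplast.
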