Addgene plasmid #235856: pME_Cp_0_3a_003_psaA_5'UTR_Cr
Purpose: psaA 5'UTR Chlamydomonas reinhardtii
Depositing lab: Tobias Erb. Depositing organization: Max Planck Institute for Terrestrial Microbiology. Publication: A modular high-throughput approach for advancing synthetic biology in the chloroplast of Chlamydomonas. Inckemann RM, Chotel T, Burgis M, Brinkmann CK, Andreas L, Baumann J, Sharma P, Klose M, Barrett J, Ries F, Paczia N, Glatter T, Mackinder LCM, Willmund F, Erb TJ. Nat Plants. 2025 Nov;11(11):2332-2349. doi: 10.1038/s41477-025-02126-2. Epub 2025 Nov 3. PubMed 41184475.
Backbone
  Vector backbone: pME_Cp_UAV_GFP
  Backbone size w/o insert (bp): 2101
  Vector type: Synthetic Biology
Growth in bacteria
  Bacterial resistance: Chloramphenicol, 25 μg/mL
  Growth temperature: 37°C
  Growth strain: DH5alpha
  Copy number: High Copy
Gene/Insert
  Gene/Insert name: psaA 5'UTR
  Species: Chlamydomonas reinhardtii
  Insert size (bp): 144
  Mutation: none
  Cloning method: Restriction Enzyme; 5′ cloning site BsaI (destroyed during cloning); 3′ cloning site BsaI (destroyed during cloning)
  Sequencing primers: 5′ CGTATCACGAGGCAGAATTTC; 3′ CCTGCATAACGCGAAGTAATC
Terms and licenses: Academic/Nonprofit Terms; Industry Terms: Not Available to Industry
Depositor comments: Please visit https://doi.org/10.1101/2024.05.08.593163 for bioRxiv preprint.
How to cite: pME_Cp_0_3a_003_psaA_5'UTR_Cr was a gift from Tobias Erb (Addgene plasmid # 235856 ; http://n2t.net/addgene:235856 ; RRID:Addgene_235856)
